Addgene plasmid #149472: pBLxG2
Purpose: Broad-Host range expression vector, pBBR origin, LuxR activator, PLuxB promoter, GFPmut3b, Kanamycin Resistance Marker.
Depositing lab: Christopher Reisch. Depositing organization: University of Florida. Publication: A plasmid toolbox for controlled gene expression across the Proteobacteria. Schuster LA, Reisch CR. Nucleic Acids Res. 2021 Jun 14. pii: 6298615. doi: 10.1093/nar/gkab496. PubMed 34125913.
Backbone
  Vector backbone: Unspecified
  Vector type: Bacterial Expression, Synthetic Biology
Growth in bacteria
  Bacterial resistance: Kanamycin, 50 μg/mL
  Growth temperature: 37°C
  Growth strain: DH5alpha
  Copy number: Low Copy
Gene/Insert
  Gene/Insert name: LuxR-GFP
  Species: Synthetic
  Promoter: PLuxB
  Cloning method: Ligation Independent Cloning
Resource information
  A portion of this plasmid was derived from a plasmid made by: sAJM.1506 was received from Addgene from a deposit by Christopher Voight (Addgene plasmid # 108254)
Terms and licenses: Academic/Nonprofit Terms; Industry Terms: Not Available to Industry
How to cite: pBLxG2 was a gift from Christopher Reisch (Addgene plasmid # 149472 ; http://n2t.net/addgene:149472 ; RRID:Addgene_149472)
