[The description below was written by a language model from this plasmid's Addgene catalogue record and pLannotate feature annotations shown in this document.]
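Description:
pBLxG2 is a broad-host-range bacterial expression vector from a plasmid toolbox built for controlled gene expression across the Proteobacteria. The backbone is not named in the catalogue entry, but the feature table for the 6.8 kb sequence shows the pBBR1 oriV together with the pBBR1 Rep coding sequence. Rep is required for this origin to fire, and the pair lets the plasmid replicate in many Gram-negative hosts. The record lists it as low copy. Selection is by kanamycin, provided by the Tn5-derived aminoglycoside phosphotransferase (NeoR/KanR). Several short annotated fragments (TcR, CmR, lacZα, M13 ori, lacI, ble, Tn5 transposase) appear to be non-functional remnants of earlier backbone construction.

The payload is an inducible reporter module. A full-length luxR gene from Aliivibrio fischeri lies on the reverse strand, downstream of a fragment annotated as the lacI promoter, which probably drives it. LuxR is a transcriptional activator that binds the acyl-homoserine lactone autoinducer OHHL. In the opposite direction, the PLuxB promoter named in the record (not annotated in the table) controls the reporter. The transcript begins with an sTRSV hammerhead ribozyme, a self-cleaving element commonly used as an insulator to standardise the 5' end of the mRNA. The fluorescent protein coding sequence, a BioBrick suffix and a his operon terminator follow. The automated annotation labels the reporter "hfriFP", whereas the catalogue identifies it as GFPmut3b; the catalogue designation is most likely the correct one. The regulator portion derives from a previously deposited sensor strain. The plasmid is suited to characterising autoinducer-dependent LuxR/PLuxB induction in diverse proteobacterial hosts, and could serve as a template for swapping GFP for a gene of interest.
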