Features (pLannotate 1.2.2; 17 found; start..end, strand, type, name):
   1248..2019    +  rep_origin     pBBR1 oriV: replication origin of the broad-host-range plasmid pBBR1 from Bordetella bronchiseptica; requires the pBBR1 Rep protein for replication
   2020..2682    +  CDS            pBBR1 Rep: replication protein for the broad-host-range plasmid pBBR1 from Bordetella bronchiseptica
   2743..2812    +  CDS            TcR (fragment): tetracycline efflux protein; tet; confers resistance to tetracycline
   3142..3173    -  CDS            CmR (fragment): chloramphenicol acetyltransferase confers resistance to chloramphenicol
   3173..3250    +  rep_origin     M13 ori (fragment): M13 bacteriophage origin of replication; arrow indicates direction of (+) strand synthesis
   3254..3409    -  CDS            lacZα (fragment): LacZα fragment of β-galactosidase; lacZ fragment
   3413..4162    -  CDS            luxR: LUXR_ALIFS - Experimental evidence at protein level: Swiss-Prot protein existence level 1. Transcriptional activator of the bioluminescence operon. Binds to the OHHL autoinducer. From Aliivibrio fischeri (Vibrio fischeri).
   4202..4247    -  promoter       lacI promoter (fragment): lacI
   4385..4434    +  misc_RNA       sTRSV HHRz: hammerhead ribozyme from the tobacco ringspot virus satellite RNA (Khvorova et al., 2003)
   4497..5210    +  CDS            hfriFP: hfriFP is a fluorescent protein published in 2013, derived from Herbaspirillum frisingense.
   5217..5237    +  misc_feature   BioBrick suffix: universal suffix for all parts
   5238..5295    +  terminator     his operon terminator: This putative transcriptin terminator from the E. coli his operon has a 2-bp deletion introduced during synthesis. Its efficiency has not been determined.
   5391..5474    -  CDS            lacI (fragment): lac repressor; lacI; The lac repressor binds to the lac operator to inhibit transcription in E. coli. This inhibition can be relieved by adding lactose or isopropyl-β-D-thiogalactopyranoside (IPTG).
   5485..5601    -  CDS            CmR (fragment): chloramphenicol acetyltransferase; cat; confers resistance to chloramphenicol
   5601..5753    -  CDS            ble (fragment): BLE_KLEPN - Experimental evidence at protein level: Swiss-Prot protein existence level 1. Binding protein with a strong affinity to the bleomycin family of antibiotics. Binds to CL990; an antimitotic-antibiotic compound. From Klebsiella pneumoniae.
   5774..6568    -  CDS            NeoR/KanR: aminoglycoside phosphotransferase from Tn5; aph(3')-II (or nptII); confers resistance to neomycin, kanamycin, and G418 (Geneticin®)
   6600..84      -  CDS            tnpA (fragment) (across the origin): TN5P_ECOLX - Also known as tnp. Experimental evidence at protein level: Swiss-Prot protein existence level 1. Mediates transposition of transposon Tn5 by a 'cut and paste' mechanism. First, the monomeric transposase binds the 19 bp inverted DNA repeats flanking the transposon. Then, dimerization of the DNA- bound transposase creates a synaptic DNA complex. After nicking of the first DNA strand, excision of the transposon proceeds through a series of intermediates. The transposase then mediates the insertion of the transposon at a new site by strand transfer. The activity of the wild- type tran
>Addgene plasmid #149472 | pBLxG2 | addgene full sequence | sequence record 313271 | Addgene NGS Result
GTCCAGATAGCCCAGTAGCTGACATTCATCCCAGGTGGCACTTTTCGGGGAAATGTGCGCGCCCGCGTTC
CTGCTGGCGCTGGGCCTGTTTCTGGCGCTGGACTTCCCGCTGTTCCGTCAGCAGCTTTTCGCCCACGGCC
TTGATGATCGCGGCGGCCTTGGCCTGCATATCCCGATTCAACGGCCCCAGGGCGTCCAGAACGGGCTTCA
GGCGCTCCCGAAGGTCTCGGGCCGTCTCTTGGGCTTGATCGGCCTTCTTGCGCATCTCACGCGCTCCTGC
GGCGGCCTGTAGGGCAGGCTCATACCCCTGCCGAACCGCTTTTGTCAGCCGGTTGGCCACGGCTTCCGGC
GTCTCAACGCGCTTTGAGATTCCCAGCTTTTCGGCCAATCCCTGCGGTGCATAGGCGCGTGGCTCGACCG
CTTGCGGGCTGATGGTGACGTGGCCCACTGGTGGCCGCTCCAGGGCCTCGTAGAACGCCTGAATGCGCGT
GTGACGTGCCTTGCTGCCCTCGATGCCCCGTTGCAGCCCTAGATCGGCCACAGCGGCCGCAAACGTGGTC
TGGTCGCGGGTCATCTGCGCTTTGTTGCCGATGAACTCCTTGGCCGACAGCCTGCCGTCCTGCGTCAGCG
GCACCACGAACGCGGTCATGTGCGGGCTGGTTTCGTCACGGTGGATGCTGGCCGTCACGATGCGATCCGC
CCCGTACTTGTCCGCCAGCCACTTGTGCGCCTTCTCGAAGAACGCCGCCTGCTGTTCTTGGCTGGCCGAC
TTCCACCATTCCGGGCTGGCCGTCATGACGTACTCGACCGCCAACACAGCGTCCTTGCGCCGCTTCTCTG
GCAGCAACTCGCGCAGTCGGCCCATCGCTTCATCGGTGCTGCTGGCCGCCCAGTGCTCGTTCTCTGGCGT
CCTGCTGGCGTCAGCGTTGGGCGTCTCGCGCTCGCGGTAGGCGTGCTTGAGACTGGCCGCCACGTTGCCC
ATTTTCGCCAGCTTCTTGCATCGCATGATCGCGTATGCCGCCATGCCTGCCCCTCCCTTTTGGTGTCCAA
CCGGCTCGACGGGGGCAGCGCAAGGCGGTGCCTCCGGCGGGCCACTCAATGCTTGAGTATACTCACTAGA
CTTTGCTTCGCAAAGTCGTGACCGCCTACGGCGGCTGCGGCGCCCTACGGGCTTGCTCTCCGGGCTTCGC
CCTGCGCGGTCGCTGCGCTCCCTTGCCAGCCCGTGGATATGTGGACGATGGCCGCGAGCGGCCACCGGCT
GGCTCGCTTCGCTCGGCCCGTGGACAACCCTGCTGGACAAGCTGATGGACAGGCTGCGCCTGCCCACGAG
CTTGACCACAGGGATTGCCCACCGGCTACCCAGCCTTCGACCACATACCCACCGGCTCCAACTGCGCGGC
CTGCGGCCTTGCCCCATCAATTTTTTTAATTTTCTCTGGGGAAAAGCCTCCGGCCTGCGGCCTGCGCGCT
TCGCTTGCCGGTTGGACACCAAGTGGAAGGCGGGTCAAGGCTCGCGCAGCGACCGCGCAGCGGCTTGGCC
TTGACGCGCCTGGAACGACCCAAGCCTATGCGAGTGGGGGCAGTCGAAGGGCGAAGCCCGCCCGCCTGCC
CCCCGAGCCTCACGGCGGCGAGTGCGGGGGTTCCAAGGGGGCAGCGCCACCTTGGGCAAGGCCGAAGGCC
GCGCAGTCGATCAACAAGCCCCGGAGGGGCCACTTTTTGCCGGAGGGGGAGCCGCGCCGAAGGCGTGGGG
GAACCCCGCAGGGGTGCCCTTCTTTGGGCACCAAAGAACTAGATATAGGGCGAAATGCGAAAGACTTAAA
AATCAACAACTTAAAAAAGGGGGGTACGCAACAGCTCATTGCGGCACCCCCCGCAATAGCTCATTGCGTA
GGTTAAAGAAAATCTGTAATTGACTGCCACTTTTACGCAACGCATAATTGTTGTCGCGCTGCCGAAAAGT
TGCAGCTGATTGCGCATGGTGCCGCAACCGTGCGGCACCCCTACCGCATGGAGATAAGCATGGCCACGCA
GTCCAGAGAAATCGGCATTCAAGCCAAGAACAAGCCCGGTCACTGGGTGCAAACGGAACGCAAAGCGCAT
GAGGCGTGGGCCGGGCTTATTGCGAGGAAACCCACGGCGGCAATGCTGCTGCATCACCTCGTGGCGCAGA
TGGGCCACCAGAACGCCGTGGTGGTCAGCCAGAAGACACTTTCCAAGCTCATCGGACGTTCTTTGCGGAC
GGTCCAATACGCAGTCAAGGACTTGGTGGCCGAGCGCTGGATCTCCGTCGTGAAGCTCAACGGCCCCGGC
ACCGTGTCGGCCTACGTGGTCAATGACCGCGTGGCGTGGGGCCAGCCCCGCGACCAGTTGCGCCTGTCTG
TGTTCAGTGCCGCCGTGGTGGTTGATCACGACGACCAGGACGAATCGCTGTTGGGGCATGGCGACCTGCG
CCGCATCCCGACCCTGTATCCGGGCGAGCAGCAACTACCGACCGGCCCCGGCGAGGAGCCGCCCAGCCAG
CCCGGCATTCCGGGCATGGAACCAGACCTGCCAGCCTTGACCGAAACGGACGAATGGGAACGGCGCGGGC
AGCAGCGCCTGCCGATGCCCGATGAGCCGTGTTTTCTGGACGATGGCGAGCCGTTGGAGCCGCCGACACG
GGTCACGCTGCCGCGCCGGTAGCACTTGGGTTGCGCAGCAACCCGTAAGTGCGCTGTTCCAGACTATCGG
CTGTAGCCGCCTCGCCGCCCTATACCTTGTCTGCCTCCCCGCGTTGCGTCGCGGTGCATGGAGCCGGGCC
ACCTCGACCTGAATGGAAGCCGGCGGCACCTCGCTAACGGATTCACCGTTTTTATCAGGCTCTGGGAGGC
AGAATAAATGATCATATCGTCAATTATTACCTCCACGGGGAGAGCCTGAGCAAACTGGCCTCAGGCATTT
GAGAAGCACACGGTCACACTGCTTCCGGTAGTCAATAAACCGGTAAACCAGCAATAGACATAAGCGGCTA
TTTAACGACCCTGCCCTGAACCGACGACCGGGTCGAATTTGCTTTCGAATTTCTGCCATTCATCCGCTTA
TTATCACTTATTCAGGCGTAGCAACCAGGCGTTTAAGGGCACCAATAACTGCCTTAAAAAAATTACGCCC
CGCCCTGCCACTCATCGCAGTACGGCCTATTGGTTAAAAAATGAGCTGATTTAACAAAAATTTAACGCGA
ATTTTAACAAAATATTAACGCTTACAATTTCCATTCGCCATTCAGGCTGCGCAACTGTTGGGAAGGGCGA
TCGGTGCGGGCCTCTTCGCTATTACGCCAGCTGGCGAAAGGGGGATGTGCTGCAAGGCGATTAAGTTGGG
TAACGCCAGGGTTTTCCCAGTCACGACGTTGTAAAACGACGGCCAGTGATCAATTTTTAAAGTATGGGCA
ATCAATTGCTCCTGTTAAAATTGCTTTAGAAATACTTTGGCAGCGGTTTGTTGTATTGAGTTTCATTTGC
GCATTGGTTAAATGGAAAGTGACAGTACGCTCACTGCAACCTAATATTTTTGAAATATCCCAAGAGCTTT
TTCCTTCGCATGCCCACGCTAAACATTCTTTTTCTCTTTTGGTTAAATCGTTGTTTGATTTATTATTTGC
TATATTTATTTTTCGATAATTATCAACTAGAGAAGGAACAATTAATGGTATGTTCATACACGCATGTAAA
AATAAACTATCTATATAGTTGTCTTTTTCTGAATGTGCAAAACTAAGCATTCCGAAGCCATTGTTAGCCG
TATGAATAGGGAAACTAAACCCAGTGATAAGACCTGATGTTTTCGCTTCTTTAATTACATTTGGAGATTT
TTTATTTACAGCATTGTTTTCAAATATATTCCAATTAATTGGTGAATGATTGGAGTTAGAATAATCTACT
ATAGGATCATATTTTATCAAATTAGCGTCATCATAATATTGCCTCCATTTTTTAGGGTAATTATCTAGGA
TTGAAATATCAGATTTAACCATAGAATGAGGATAAATGATCGCGAGTAAATAATATTCACAATGTACCAT
TTTAGTCATATCAGATAAGCATTGATTAATATCATTATTGCTTCTACAAGCTTTAATTTTATTAATTATT
CTGTATGTGTCGTCGGCATTTATGTTTTTCATTCTGCCCCTCCGAAAGGCTTAAGTCCTCGCGTAGTACC
TGGGCGCTATCATGCCATACCGCGAAAGGTTTTGCGCCATTCGATGGCGCGCCGCCCAATTATTGAAGGC
CTCCCTAACGGGGGGCCTTTTTTTGTTTCTGGTCTCCCGCTTAACGATCGTTGGCTGACCTGTAGGATCG
TACAGGTTTACGCAAGAAAATGGTTTGTTACAGTCGAATAAAAGCTGTCACCGGATGTGCTTTCCGGTCT
GATGAGTCCGTGAGGACGAAACAGCCTCTACAAATAATTTTGTTTAAGAACTGGGAAGAGCGCAGATTAA
AGAGGAGAAATACTAGATGCGTAAAGGAGAAGAACTTTTCACTGGAGTTGTCCCAATTCTTGTTGAATTA
GATGGTGATGTTAATGGGCACAAATTTTCTGTCAGTGGAGAGGGTGAAGGTGATGCAACATACGGAAAAC
TTACCCTTAAATTTATTTGCACTACTGGAAAACTACCTGTTCCATGGCCAACACTTGTCACTACTTTCGG
TTATGGTGTTCAATGCTTTGCGAGATACCCAGATCATATGAAACAGCATGACTTTTTCAAGAGTGCCATG
CCCGAAGGTTATGTACAGGAAAGAACTATATTTTTCAAAGATGACGGGAACTACAAGACACGTGCTGAAG
TCAAGTTTGAAGGTGATACCCTTGTTAATAGAATCGAGTTAAAAGGTATTGATTTTAAAGAAGATGGAAA
CATTCTTGGACACAAATTGGAATACAACTATAACTCACACAATGTATACATCATGGCAGACAAACAAAAG
AATGGAATCAAAGTTAACTTCAAAATTAGACACAACATTGAAGATGGAAGCGTTCAACTAGCAGACCATT
ATCAACAAAATACTCCAATTGGCGATGGCCCTGTCCTTTTACCAGACAACCATTACCTGTCCACACAATC
TGCCCTTTCGAAAGATCCCAACGAAAAGAGAGACCACATGGTCCTTCTTGAGTTTGTAACAGCTGCTGGG
ATTACACATGGCATGGATGAACTATACAAATAATAATACTAGTAGCGGCCGCTGCAGTCCGGCAAAAAAG
GGCAAGGTGTCACCACCCTGCCCTTTTTCTTTAAAACCGAAAAGATTACTTCGCGTTATGCAGGCTTCCT
CGCTCACTGACTCGCTGCGCTCGGTCGTTCGGCTGCGGCGAGCGGTATCAGCTCACTCAAAGGCGGTAAT
GCTTTCCAGTCGGGAAACCTGTCGTGCCAGCTGCATTAATGAATCGGCCAACGCGCGGGGAGAGGCGGTT
TGCGTATTGGGCGCATGCATAAAAACTGTTGTAATTCATTAAGCATTCTGCCGACATGGAAGCCATCACA
AACGGCATGATGAACCTGAATCGCCAGCGGCATCAGCACCTTGTCGCCTTGCGTATAATATTTGCCCATG
GGGGTGGGCGAAGAACTCCAGCATGAGATCCCCGCGCTGGAGGATCATCCAGCCGGCGTCCCGGAAAACG
ATTCCGAAGCCCAACCTTTCATAGAAGGCGGCGGTGGAATCGAAATCTCGTGATGGCAGGTTGGGCGTCG
CTTGGTCGGTCATTTCGAACCCCAGAGTCCCGCTCAGAAGAACTCGTCAAGAAGGCGATAGAAGGCGATG
CGCTGCGAATCGGGAGCGGCGATACCGTAAAGCACGAGGAAGCGGTCAGCCCATTCGCCGCCAAGCTCTT
CAGCAATATCACGGGTAGCCAACGCTATGTCCTGATAGCGGTCCGCCACACCCAGCCGGCCACAGTCGAT
GAATCCAGAAAAGCGGCCATTTTCCACCATGATATTCGGCAAGCAGGCATCGCCATGGGTCACGACGAGA
TCCTCGCCGTCGGGCATGCGCGCCTTGAGCCTGGCGAACAGTTCGGCTGGCGCGAGCCCCTGATGCTCTT
CGTCCAGATCATCCTGATCGACAAGACCGGCTTCCATCCGAGTACGTGCTCGCTCGATGCGATGTTTCGC
TTGGTGGTCGAATGGGCAGGTAGCCGGATCAAGCGTATGCAGCCGCCGCATTGCATCAGCCATGATGGAT
ACTTTCTCGGCAGGAGCAAGGTGAGATGACAGGAGATCCTGCCCCGGCACTTCGCCCAATAGCAGCCAGT
CCCTTCCCGCTTCAGTGACAACGTCGAGCACAGCTGCGCAAGGAACGCACGTCGTGGCCAGCCACGATAG
CCGCGCTGCCTCGTCCTGCAGTTCATTCAGGGCACCGGACAGGTCGGTCTTGACAAAAAGAACCGGGCGC
CCCTGCGCTGACAGCCGGAACACGGCGGCATCAGAGCAGCCGATTGTCTGTTGTGCCCAGTCATAGCCGA
ATAGCCTCTCCACCCAAGCGGCCGGAGAACCTGCGTGCAATCCATCTTGTTCAATCATGCGAAACGATCC
TCATCCTGTCTCTTGATCAGATCTTGATCCCCTGCGCCATCAGATCCTTGGCGGCAAGAAAGCCATCCAG
TTTACTTTGCAGGGCTTCCCAACCTTACCAGAGGGCGCCCCAGCTGGCAATTCCGGTTCGCTTGCTGTCC
ATAAAACCGCCCAGTCTAGCTATCGCCATGTAAGCCCACTGCAAGCTACCTGCTTTCTCTTTGCGCTTGC
GTTTTCCCTT
